>Addgene plasmid #210320 | pUdOanc-a | addgene full sequence | sequence record 424839 | Addgene NGS Result
GAGAAAAGATCAAAGGATCTTCTTGAGATCCTTTTTTTCTGCGCGTAATCTGCTGCTTGCAAACAAAAAA
ACCACCGCTACCAGCGGTGGTTTGTTTGCCGGATCAAGAGCTACCAACTCTTTTTCCGAAGGTAACTGGC
TTCAGCAGAGCGCAGATACCAAATACTGTTCTTCTAGTGTAGCCGTAGTTAGGCCACCACTTCAAGAACT
CTGTAGCACCGCCTACATACCTCGCTCTGCTAATCCTGTTACCAGTGGCTGCTGCCAGTGGCGATAAGTC
GTGTCTTACCGGGTTGGACTCAAGACGATAGTTACCGGATAAGGCGCAGCGGTCGGGCTGAACGGGGGGT
TCGTGCACACAGCCCAGCTTGGAGCGAACGACCTACACCGAACTGAGATACCTACAGCGTGAGCTATGAG
AAAGCGCCACGCTTCCCGAAGGGAGAAAGGCGGACAGGTATCCGGTAAGCGGCAGGGTCGGAACAGGAGA
GCGCACGAGGGAGCTTCCAGGGGGAAACGCCTGGTATCTTTATAGTCCTGTCGGGTTTCGCCACCTCTGA
CTTGAGCGTCGATTTTTGTGATGCTCGTCAGGGGGGCGGAGCCTATGGAAAAACGCCAGCAACGCGGCCC
AGGAAACAGCTATGACCATGCCCAAGCTTAACTGGCCGTCGTTTTACATTCAAATATGTATCCGCTCATG
AGACAATAACCCTGATAAATGCTTCAATAATATTGAAAAAGGAAGAGTATGAGTATTCAACATTTCCGTG
TCGCCCTTATTCCCTTTTTTGCGGCATTTTGCCTTCCTGTTTTTGCTCACCCAGAAACGCTGGTGAAAGT
AAAAGATGCTGAAGATCAGTTGGGTGCACGAGTGGGTTACATCGAACTGGATCTCAACAGCGGTAAGATC
CTTGAGAGTTTTCGCCCCGAAGAACGTTTTCCAATGATGAGCACTTTTAAAGTTCTGCTATGTGGCGCGG
TATTATCCCGTATTGACGCCGGGCAAGAGCAACTCGGTCGCCGCATACACTATTCTCAGAATGACTTGGT
TGAGTACTCACCAGTCACAGAAAAGCATCTTACGGATGGCATGACAGTAAGAGAATTATGCAGTGCTGCC
ATAACCATGAGTGATAACACTGCGGCCAACTTACTTCTGACAACGATCGGAGGACCGAAGGAGCTAACCG
CTTTTTTGCACAACATGGGGGATCATGTAACTCGCCTTGATCGTTGGGAACCGGAGCTGAATGAAGCCAT
ACCAAACGACGAGCGTGACACCACGATGCCTGTAGCAATGGCAACAACGTTGCGCAAACTATTAACTGGC
GAACTACTTACTCTAGCTTCCCGGCAACAATTAATAGACTGGATGGAGGCGGATAAAGTTGCAGGACCAC
TTCTGCGCTCGGCCCTTCCGGCTGGCTGGTTTATTGCTGATAAATCTGGAGCCGGTGAGCGTGGGTCTCG
CGGTATCATTGCAGCACTGGGGCCAGATGGTAAGCCCTCCCGTATCGTAGTTATCTACACGACGGGGAGT
CAGGCAACTATGGATGAACGAAATAGACAGATCGCTGAGATAGGTGCCTCACTGATTAAGCATTGGTAAT
AATACGACTCACTATAGGGTAACTAATTGAGGCGCGCCTACCACCGTCAAAAAAAACGGCGCTTTTTAGC
GCCGTTTTTATTTTTCAACCTTCCTAGGTAAGTGACCCTTTAGTGAGGGTTAATT
Features (pLannotate 1.2.2; 6 found; start..end, strand, type, name):
     23..611     +  rep_origin     ori: high-copy-number ColE1/pMB1/pBR322/pUC origin of replication
    661..678     +  CDS            lacZα (fragment): LacZα fragment of β-galactosidase; lacZ fragment
    677..748     +  promoter       AmpR promoter: bla
    749..1609    +  CDS            AmpR: β-lactamase; bla; confers resistance to ampicillin, carbenicillin, and related antibiotics
   1610..1628    +  promoter       T7 promoter: promoter for bacteriophage T7 RNA polymerase
   1717..1735    -  promoter       T3 promoter: promoter for bacteriophage T3 RNA polymerase
