[The description below was written by a language model from this plasmid's Addgene catalogue record and pLannotate feature annotations shown in this document.]
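Description:
pUdOanc-a is a very small, empty-backbone plasmid for bacterial expression, belonging to the pUdO series of deliberately concise vectors and built on the pUdO1a backbone. The catalogue lists the backbone at 1,844 bp, whereas the sequenced record underlying the feature table is 1,735 nt; the record does not explain the difference. The plasmid is maintained in E. coli at high copy number through a ColE1/pMB1/pUC-type origin of replication, and it is selected with ampicillin via the bla gene encoding β-lactamase, driven by its native AmpR promoter. These two elements account for most of the sequence, which fits the minimalist design.

No insert is carried, and the record lists Gibson assembly as the cloning method. The remaining annotated parts are a T7 promoter placed immediately downstream of the AmpR coding sequence and a T3 promoter on the opposite strand near the end of the sequence, so the two phage promoters face each other across a short interval of under a hundred bases. This convergent arrangement is typical of a cloning region where an inserted fragment could be transcribed from either direction by T7 or T3 RNA polymerase, or sequenced with standard primers. However, the record does not describe a multiple cloning site, ribosome binding site or terminator there. A tiny annotated lacZα fragment between the origin and the AmpR promoter is only a few codons long and is best regarded as a vestigial remnant rather than a functional blue/white screening element. The plasmid serves as a compact, high-copy starting scaffold into which users assemble their own expression cassettes.
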