Addgene plasmid #210320: pUdOanc-a
Purpose: (Empty Backbone) high-copy plasmid for bacterial expression
Depositing lab: François-Xavier Campbell-Valois. Depositing organization: University of Ottawa. Publication: pUdOs: Concise Plasmids for Bacterial and Mammalian Cells. Manigat FO, Connell LB, Stewart BN, LePabic AR, Tessier CJG, Emlaw JR, Calvert ND, Rossl A, Shuhendler AJ, daCosta CJB, Campbell-Valois FX. ACS Synth Biol. 2024 Jan 18. doi: 10.1021/acssynbio.3c00408. PubMed 38235654.
Backbone
  Vector backbone: pUdO1a
  Backbone manufacturer: Host-Microbe Interactions lab
  Backbone size (bp): 1844
  Vector type: Bacterial Expression
Growth in bacteria
  Bacterial resistance: Ampicillin, 100 μg/mL
  Growth temperature: 37°C
  Growth strain: DH5alpha
  Copy number: High Copy
Gene/Insert
  Cloning method: Gibson Cloning
Terms and licenses: Academic/Nonprofit Terms; Industry Terms: Not Available to Industry
How to cite: pUdOanc-a was a gift from François-Xavier Campbell-Valois (Addgene plasmid # 210320 ; http://n2t.net/addgene:210320 ; RRID:Addgene_210320)
